Addgene plasmid #210345: NSP6-Flag
Purpose: Expresses SARS-CoV-2 NSP6 fused with Flag in mammalian cells
Depositing lab: Michele Pagano. Depositing organization: NYU Grossman School of Medicine. Publication: The REEP5/TRAM1 complex binds SARS-CoV-2 NSP3 and promotes virus replication. Li J, Gui Q, Liang FX, Sall J, Zhang Q, Duan Y, Dhabaria A, Askenazi M, Ueberheide B, Stapleford KA, Pagano M. J Virol. 2023 Sep 28:e0050723. doi: 10.1128/jvi.00507-23. PubMed 37768083.
Backbone
  Vector backbone: PcDNA3.1
  Backbone size w/o insert (bp): 5400
  Total vector size (bp): 6300
  Vector type: Mammalian Expression
  Selectable markers: Neomycin (select with G418)
Growth in bacteria
  Bacterial resistance: Ampicillin, 100 μg/mL
  Growth temperature: 37°C
  Growth strain: DH5alpha
  Copy number: High Copy
Gene/Insert
  Gene/Insert name: SARS-CoV-2 NSP6
  Species: H. sapiens (human); SARS-CoV-2 isolate Wuhan-Hu-1
  Insert size (bp): 876
  Mutation: Many synonymous changes due to codon optimization
  Entrez Gene: ORF1ab (a.k.a. GU280_gp01)
  Tag / fusion protein: Flag (C terminal on insert)
  Cloning method: Ligation Independent Cloning
  Sequencing primers: 5′ CMV-F; 3′ BGHR
Terms and licenses: Academic/Nonprofit Terms; Industry Terms: Not Available to Industry
How to cite: NSP6-Flag was a gift from Michele Pagano (Addgene plasmid # 210345 ; http://n2t.net/addgene:210345 ; RRID:Addgene_210345)
