[The description below was written by a language model from this plasmid's Addgene catalogue record and pLannotate feature annotations shown in this document.]
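Description:
NSP6-Flag is a mammalian expression plasmid built on a pcDNA3.1 backbone, about 6.3 kb in total, that produces SARS-CoV-2 non-structural protein 6 carrying a C-terminal Flag epitope. The roughly 0.9 kb NSP6 coding sequence derives from the ORF1ab polyprotein of the Wuhan-Hu-1 isolate and has been codon-optimized, so it differs from the viral sequence by many synonymous changes. The automated annotation recognises it as a fragment of the replicase polyprotein 1a, although the functional text attached to that hit describes nsp10 rather than NSP6 and should be disregarded. The Flag tag itself is not annotated in the feature table but is stated in the catalogue entry. The insert was introduced by ligation-independent cloning.

Expression is driven by the human cytomegalovirus immediate-early enhancer and promoter and terminated by the bovine growth hormone polyadenylation signal. T7 and SP6 phage promoters flank the insert. Short matches to an HIV-1 LTR and a Gateway attL1 site upstream of the coding sequence are small fragments and probably incidental. A separate cassette, in which the SV40 early promoter drives the neomycin phosphotransferase gene followed by an SV40 poly(A) signal, allows G418 selection of stably transfected mammalian cells. In E. coli the plasmid is maintained through a high-copy ColE1/pUC-type origin with ampicillin resistance from β-lactamase, and an f1 origin is also present.

The construct suits transient or stable expression of tagged NSP6 for detection or immunoprecipitation with anti-Flag reagents. It was deposited with a study of host factors that bind SARS-CoV-2 NSP3 and promote virus replication.
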