Features (pLannotate 1.2.2; 22 found; start..end, strand, type, name):
     28..80      -  misc_feature   bom (fragment): basis of mobility region from pBR322
    235..614     +  enhancer       CMV enhancer: human cytomegalovirus immediate early enhancer
    615..818     +  promoter       CMV promoter: human cytomegalovirus (CMV) immediate early promoter
    814..847     +  LTR            5' LTR (truncated) (fragment): truncated 5' long terminal repeat (LTR) from HIV-1
    863..881     +  promoter       T7 promoter: promoter for bacteriophage T7 RNA polymerase
    913..934     +  protein_bind   attL1 (fragment): mutant version of attL; recombination site for the Gateway® LR reaction LR Clonase™
    943..1812    +  CDS            R1A_SARS2 (fragment): Experimental evidence at protein level: Swiss-Prot protein existence level 1. [Non-structural protein 10]: Plays a pivotal role in viral transcription by stimulating both nsp14 3'-5' exoribonuclease and nsp16 2'-O-methyltransferase activities. Therefore plays an essential role in viral mRNAs cap methylation. From Severe acute respiratory syndrome coronavirus 2 (2019-nCoV) (SARS-CoV-2).
   1885..1903    -  promoter       SP6 promoter: promoter for bacteriophage SP6 RNA polymerase
   1929..2153    +  polyA_signal   bGH poly(A) signal: bovine growth hormone polyadenylation signal
   2157..2178    +  promoter       SV40 promoter (fragment): SV40 enhancer and early promoter
   2199..2627    +  rep_origin     f1 ori (sequence partly withheld): f1 bacteriophage origin of replication; arrow indicates direction of (+) strand synthesis
   2641..2970    +  promoter       SV40 promoter: SV40 enhancer and early promoter
   3037..3828    +  CDS            neo: KKA2_KLEPN - Also known as kan, nptII. Experimental evidence at protein level: Swiss-Prot protein existence level 1. Resistance to kanamycin, neomycin, paromomycin, ribostamycin, butirosin and gentamicin B. From Klebsiella pneumoniae.
   3852..4010    +  CDS            ble (fragment): BLE_KLEPN - Experimental evidence at protein level: Swiss-Prot protein existence level 1. Binding protein with a strong affinity to the bleomycin family of antibiotics. Binds to CL990; an antimitotic-antibiotic compound. From Klebsiella pneumoniae.
   4005..4126    +  polyA_signal   SV40 poly(A) signal: SV40 polyadenylation signal
   4199..4215    -  protein_bind   lac operator: The lac repressor binds to the lac operator to inhibit transcription in E. coli. This inhibition can be relieved by adding lactose or isopropyl-β-D-thiogalactopyranoside (IPTG). lac repressor encoded by lacI
   4223..4253    -  promoter       lac promoter: promoter for the E. coli lac operon
   4268..4289    -  protein_bind   CAP binding site: CAP binding activates transcription in the presence of cAMP. E. coli catabolite activator protein
   4302..4394    -  CDS            lacI (fragment): lac repressor; lacI; The lac repressor binds to the lac operator to inhibit transcription in E. coli. This inhibition can be relieved by adding lactose or isopropyl-β-D-thiogalactopyranoside (IPTG).
   4577..5165    -  rep_origin     ori: high-copy-number ColE1/pMB1/pBR322/pUC origin of replication
   5336..6196    -  CDS            AmpR: β-lactamase; bla; confers resistance to ampicillin, carbenicillin, and related antibiotics
   6197..6301    -  promoter       AmpR promoter: bla
>Addgene plasmid #210345 | NSP6-Flag | addgene full sequence | sequence record 418203 | Addgene NGS Result
GACGGATCGGGAGATCTCCCGATCCCCTATGGTGCACTCTCAGTACAATCTGCTCTGATGCCGCATAGTT
AAGCCAGTATCTGCTCCCTGCTTGTGTGTTGGAGGTCGCTGAGTAGTGCGCGAGCAAAATTTAAGCTACA
ACAAGGCAAGGCTTGACCGACAATTGCATGAAGAATCTGCTTAGGGTTAGGCGTTTTGCGCTGCTTCGCG
ATGTACGGGCCAGATATACGCGTTGACATTGATTATTGACTAGTTATTAATAGTAATCAATTACGGGGTC
ATTAGTTCATAGCCCATATATGGAGTTCCGCGTTACATAACTTACGGTAAATGGCCCGCCTGGCTGACCG
CCCAACGACCCCCGCCCATTGACGTCAATAATGACGTATGTTCCCATAGTAACGCCAATAGGGACTTTCC
ATTGACGTCAATGGGTGGAGTATTTACGGTAAACTGCCCACTTGGCAGTACATCAAGTGTATCATATGCC
AAGTACGCCCCCTATTGACGTCAATGACGGTAAATGGCCCGCCTGGCATTATGCCCAGTACATGACCTTA
TGGGACTTTCCTACTTGGCAGTACATCTACGTATTAGTCATCGCTATTACCATGGTGATGCGGTTTTGGC
AGTACATCAATGGGCGTGGATAGCGGTTTGACTCACGGGGATTTCCAAGTCTCCACCCCATTGACGTCAA
TGGGAGTTTGTTTTGGCACCAAAATCAACGGGACTTTCCAAAATGTCGTAACAACTCCGCCCCATTGACG
CAAATGGGCGGTAGGCGTGTACGGTGGGAGGTCTATATAAGCAGAGCTCTCTGGCTAACTAGAGAACCCA
CTGCTTACTGGCTTATCGAAATTAATACGACTCACTATAGGGAGACCCAAGCTTGGTACCGAGCTCGGAT
CCATGCCAACTTTGTACAAAAAAGTTGGCATGAGCGCCGTGAAGAGAACCATCAAGGGAACCCACCACTG
GCTGCTGCTGACCATCCTGACCTCCCTGCTGGTGCTGGTGCAGTCTACCCAGTGGAGCCTGTTCTTCTTC
CTGTACGAGAACGCCTTCCTGCCCTTCGCTATGGGTATCATCGCCATGTCCGCCTTCGCTATGATGTTCG
TGAAGCACAAGCACGCTTTCCTGTGCCTGTTCCTGCTGCCATCCCTGGCCACCGTGGCTTACTTCAACAT
GGTGTACATGCCCGCCTCTTGGGTCATGCGCATCATGACCTGGCTGGACATGGTGGACACCAGCCTGTCC
GGCTTCAAGCTGAAGGACTGCGTGATGTACGCCTCTGCTGTGGTGCTGCTGATCCTGATGACCGCTAGAA
CCGTGTACGATGATGGTGCTAGAAGGGTGTGGACCCTGATGAACGTGCTGACCCTGGTGTACAAGGTGTA
CTACGGCAACGCCCTGGACCAGGCTATCAGCATGTGGGCTCTGATCATCTCTGTGACCAGCAACTACTCC
GGAGTGGTGACCACCGTGATGTTCCTGGCCAGAGGTATCGTGTTCATGTGCGTGGAGTACTGCCCTATCT
TCTTCATCACCGGCAACACCCTGCAGTGCATCATGCTGGTGTACTGCTTCCTGGGTTACTTCTGCACCTG
CTATTTCGGCCTGTTCTGCCTGCTGAACAGATACTTCCGTCTGACCCTGGGCGTGTACGACTACCTGGTG
TCCACCCAGGAATTCCGTTACATGAACTCTCAGGGACTGCTGCCCCCTAAGAACAGCATCGACGCTTTCA
AGCTGAACATCAAGCTGCTGGGAGTGGGCGGAAAGCCATGCATCAAGGTGGCCACCGTGCAGGAATTCGC
CGCCACCATGGATTATAAAGATGATGATGATAAATGACTCGAGCATGCATCTAGAGGGCCCTATTCTATA
GTGTCACCTAAATGCTAGAGCTCGCTGATCAGCCTCGACTGTGCCTTCTAGTTGCCAGCCATCTGTTGTT
TGCCCCTCCCCCGTGCCTTCCTTGACCCTGGAAGGTGCCACTCCCACTGTCCTTTCCTAATAAAATGAGG
AAATTGCATCGCATTGTCTGAGTAGGTGTCATTCTATTCTGGGGGGTGGGGTGGGGCAGGACAGCAAGGG
GGAGGATTGGGAAGACAATAGCAGGCATGCTGGGGATGCGGTGGGCTCTATGGCTTCTGAGGCGGAAAGA
ACCAGCTGGGGCTCTAGGGGGTATCCCC
[124 nt withheld, positions 2199-2322]
C
[91 nt withheld, positions 2324-2414]
A
[49 nt withheld, positions 2416-2464]
CCTTTGACGTTGGAGTCCACGTTCTTT
[37 nt withheld, positions 2492-2528]
ACCCTATCTCGGTCTATTCTTTTGATTTATAAGGGATTTTGCCGATTTCGGCCTATTGGTTAAAAAATGA
GCTGATTTAACAAAAATTTAACGCGAATTAATTCTGTGGAATGTGTGTCAGTTAGGGTGTGGAAAGTCCC
CAGGCTCCCCAGCAGGCAGAAGTATGCAAAGCATGCATCTCAATTAGTCAGCAACCAGGTGTGGAAAGTC
CCCAGGCTCCCCAGCAGGCAGAAGTATGCAAAGCATGCATCTCAATTAGTCAGCAACCATAGTCCCGCCC
CTAACTCCGCCCATCCCGCCCCTAACTCCGCCCAGTTCCGCCCATTCTCCGCCCCATGGCTGACTAATTT
TTTTTATTTATGCAGAGGCCGAGGCCGCCTCTGCCTCTGAGCTATTCCAGAAGTAGTGAGGAGGCTTTTT
TGGAGGCCTAGGCTTTTGCAAAAAGCTCCCGGGAGCTTGTATATCCATTTTCGGATCTGATCAAGAGACA
GGATGAGGATCGTTTCGCATGATTGAACAAGATGGATTGCACGCAGGTTCTCCGGCCGCTTGGGTGGAGA
GGCTATTCGGCTATGACTGGGCACAACAGACAATCGGCTGCTCTGATGCCGCCGTGTTCCGGCTGTCAGC
GCAGGGGCGCCCGGTTCTTTTTGTCAAGACCGACCTGTCCGGTGCCCTGAATGAACTGCAGGACGAGGCA
GCGCGGCTATCGTGGCTGGCCACGACGGGCGTTCCTTGCGCAGCTGTGCTCGACGTTGTCACTGAAGCGG
GAAGGGACTGGCTGCTATTGGGCGAAGTGCCGGGGCAGGATCTCCTGTCATCTCACCTTGCTCCTGCCGA
GAAAGTATCCATCATGGCTGATGCAATGCGGCGGCTGCATACGCTTGATCCGGCTACCTGCCCATTCGAC
CACCAAGCGAAACATCGCATCGAGCGAGCACGTACTCGGATGGAAGCCGGTCTTGTCGATCAGGATGATC
TGGACGAAGAGCATCAGGGGCTCGCGCCAGCCGAACTGTTCGCCAGGCTCAAGGCGCGCATGCCCGACGG
CGAGGATCTCGTCGTGACCCATGGCGATGCCTGCTTGCCGAATATCATGGTGGAAAATGGCCGCTTTTCT
GGATTCATCGACTGTGGCCGGCTGGGTGTGGCGGACCGCTATCAGGACATAGCGTTGGCTACCCGTGATA
TTGCTGAAGAGCTTGGCGGCGAATGGGCTGACCGCTTCCTCGTGCTTTACGGTATCGCCGCTCCCGATTC
GCAGCGCATCGCCTTCTATCGCCTTCTTGACGAGTTCTTCTGAGCGGGACTCTGGGGTTCGAAATGACCG
ACCAAGCGACGCCCAACCTGCCATCACGAGATTTCGATTCCACCGCCGCCTTCTATGAAAGGTTGGGCTT
CGGAATCGTTTTCCGGGACGCCGGCTGGATGATCCTCCAGCGCGGGGATCTCATGCTGGAGTTCTTCGCC
CACCCCAACTTGTTTATTGCAGCTTATAATGGTTACAAATAAAGCAATAGCATCACAAATTTCACAAATA
AAGCATTTTTTTCACTGCATTCTAGTTGTGGTTTGTCCAAACTCATCAATGTATCTTATCATGTCTGTAT
ACCGTCGACCTCTAGCTAGAGCTTGGCGTAATCATGGTCATAGCTGTTTCCTGTGTGAAATTGTTATCCG
CTCACAATTCCACACAACATACGAGCCGGAAGCATAAAGTGTAAAGCCTGGGGTGCCTAATGAGTGAGCT
AACTCACATTAATTGCGTTGCGCTCACTGCCCGCTTTCCAGTCGGGAAACCTGTCGTGCCAGCTGCATTA
ATGAATCGGCCAACGCGCGGGGAGAGGCGGTTTGCGTATTGGGCGCTCTTCCGCTTCCTCGCTCACTGAC
TCGCTGCGCTCGGTCGTTCGGCTGCGGCGAGCGGTATCAGCTCACTCAAAGGCGGTAATACGGTTATCCA
CAGAATCAGGGGATAACGCAGGAAAGAACATGTGAGCAAAAGGCCAGCAAAAGGCCAGGAACCGTAAAAA
GGCCGCGTTGCTGGCGTTTTTCCATAGGCTCCGCCCCCCTGACGAGCATCACAAAAATCGACGCTCAAGT
CAGAGGTGGCGAAACCCGACAGGACTATAAAGATACCAGGCGTTTCCCCCTGGAAGCTCCCTCGTGCGCT
CTCCTGTTCCGACCCTGCCGCTTACCGGATACCTGTCCGCCTTTCTCCCTTCGGGAAGCGTGGCGCTTTC
TCATAGCTCACGCTGTAGGTATCTCAGTTCGGTGTAGGTCGTTCGCTCCAAGCTGGGCTGTGTGCACGAA
CCCCCCGTTCAGCCCGACCGCTGCGCCTTATCCGGTAACTATCGTCTTGAGTCCAACCCGGTAAGACACG
ACTTATCGCCACTGGCAGCAGCCACTGGTAACAGGATTAGCAGAGCGAGGTATGTAGGCGGTGCTACAGA
GTTCTTGAAGTGGTGGCCTAACTACGGCTACACTAGAAGAACAGTATTTGGTATCTGCGCTCTGCTGAAG
CCAGTTACCTTCGGAAAAAGAGTTGGTAGCTCTTGATCCGGCAAACAAACCACCGCTGGTAGCGGTGGTT
TTTTTGTTTGCAAGCAGCAGATTACGCGCAGAAAAAAAGGATCTCAAGAAGATCCTTTGATCTTTTCTAC
GGGGTCTGACGCTCAGTGGAACGAAAACTCACGTTAAGGGATTTTGGTCATGAGATTATCAAAAAGGATC
TTCACCTAGATCCTTTTAAATTAAAAATGAAGTTTTAAATCAATCTAAAGTATATATGAGTAAACTTGGT
CTGACAGTTACCAATGCTTAATCAGTGAGGCACCTATCTCAGCGATCTGTCTATTTCGTTCATCCATAGT
TGCCTGACTCCCCGTCGTGTAGATAACTACGATACGGGAGGGCTTACCATCTGGCCCCAGTGCTGCAATG
ATACCGCGAGACCCACGCTCACCGGCTCCAGATTTATCAGCAATAAACCAGCCAGCCGGAAGGGCCGAGC
GCAGAAGTGGTCCTGCAACTTTATCCGCCTCCATCCAGTCTATTAATTGTTGCCGGGAAGCTAGAGTAAG
TAGTTCGCCAGTTAATAGTTTGCGCAACGTTGTTGCCATTGCTACAGGCATCGTGGTGTCACGCTCGTCG
TTTGGTATGGCTTCATTCAGCTCCGGTTCCCAACGATCAAGGCGAGTTACATGATCCCCCATGTTGTGCA
AAAAAGCGGTTAGCTCCTTCGGTCCTCCGATCGTTGTCAGAAGTAAGTTGGCCGCAGTGTTATCACTCAT
GGTTATGGCAGCACTGCATAATTCTCTTACTGTCATGCCATCCGTAAGATGCTTTTCTGTGACTGGTGAG
TACTCAACCAAGTCATTCTGAGAATAGTGTATGCGGCGACCGAGTTGCTCTTGCCCGGCGTCAATACGGG
ATAATACCGCGCCACATAGCAGAACTTTAAAAGTGCTCATCATTGGAAAACGTTCTTCGGGGCGAAAACT
CTCAAGGATCTTACCGCTGTTGAGATCCAGTTCGATGTAACCCACTCGTGCACCCAACTGATCTTCAGCA
TCTTTTACTTTCACCAGCGTTTCTGGGTGAGCAAAAACAGGAAGGCAAAATGCCGCAAAAAAGGGAATAA
GGGCGACACGGAAATGTTGAATACTCATACTCTTCCTTTTTCAATATTATTGAAGCATTTATCAGGGTTA
TTGTCTCATGAGCGGATACATATTTGAATGTATTTAGAAAAATAAACAAATAGGGGTTCCGCGCACATTT
CCCCGAAAAGTGCCACCTGACGTC
